>Addgene plasmid #228800 | MSI2_2xRRM_pGEX | addgene full sequence | sequence record 456246 | Addgene NGS Result
AGACTGTGTTAATTTAACATCACCATCAATATAATAAGGAAGATTGGGAAACTCCAAACCCAATTCAAAC
TTTTTGTTTCGCCATTTATCACCTTCATCGCGCTCATACAAATGCTCTTCATATTTTTCTTCAAGATATT
CCAAAAGAAGTCGAGTGGGTTGCACAAGGCCCTTAATTTTCCAATAACCTAGTATAGGGGACATGAATAC
TGTTTCCTGTGTGAAATTGTTATCCGCTCACAATTCCACACATTATACGAGCCGATGATTAATTGTCAAC
AGCTCATTTCAGAATATTTGCCAGAACCGTTATGATGTCGGCGCAAAAAACATTATCCAGAACGGGAGTG
CGCCTTGAGCGACACGAATTATGCAGTGATTTACGACCTGCACAGCCATACCACAGCTTCCGATGGCTGC
CTGACGCCAGAAGCATTGGTGCACCGTGCAGTCGATAAGCTAATTCCAACGCCATCAAAAATAATTCGCG
TCTGGCCTTCCTGTAGCCAGCTTTCATCAACATTAAATGTGAGCGAGTAACAACCCGTCGGATTCTCCGT
GGGAACAAACGGCGGATTGACCGTAATGGGATAGGTCACGTTGGTGTAGATGGGCGCATCGTAACCGTGC
ATCTGCCAGTTTGAGGGGACGACGACAGTATCGGCCTCAGGAAGATCGCACTCCAGCCAGCTTTCCGGCA
CCGCTTCTGGTGCCGGAAACCAGGCAAAGCGCCATTCGCCATTCAGGCTGCGCAACTGTTGGGAAGGGCG
ATCGGTGCGGGCCTCTTCGCTATTACGCCAGCTGGCGAAAGGGGGATGTGCTGCAAGGCGATTAAGTTGG
GTAACGCCAGGGTTTTCCCAGTCACGACGTTGTAAAACGACGGCCAGTGAATCCGTAATCATGGTCATAG
CTGTTTCCTGTGTGAAATTGTTATCCGCTCACAATTCCACACAACATACGAGCCGGAAGCATAAAGTGTA
AAGCCTGGGGTGCCTAATGAGTGAGCTAACTTACATTAATTGCGTTGCGCTCACTGCCCGCTTTCCAGTC
GGGAAACCTGTCGTGCCAGCTGCATTAATGAATCGGCCAACGCGCGGGGAGAGGCGGTTTGCGTATTGGG
CGCTAGCGTGGTTTTTCTTTTCACCAGTGAGACGGGCAACAGCTGATTGCCCTTCACCGCCTGGCCCTGA
GAGAGTTGCAGCAAGCGGTCCACGCTGGTTTGCCCCAGCAGGCGAAAATCCTGTTTGATGGTGGTTAACG
GCGGGATATAACATGAGCTGTCTTCGGTATCGTCGTATCCCACTACCGAGATATCCGCACCAACGCGCAG
CCCGGACTCGGTAATGGCGCGCATTGCGCCCAGCGCCATCTGATCGTTGGCAACCAGCATCGCAGTGGGA
ACGATGCCCTCATTCAGCATTTGCATGGTTTGTTGAAAACCGGACATGGCACTCCAGTCGCCTTCCCGTT
CCGCTATCGGCTGAATTTGATTGCGAGTGAGATATTTATGCCAGCCAGCCAGACGCAGACGCGCCGAGAC
AGAACTTAATGGGCCCGCTAACAGCGCGATTTGCTGGTGACCCAATGCGACCAGATGCTCCACGCCCAGT
CGCGTACCGTCTTCATGGGAGAAAATAATACTGTTGATGGGTGTCTGGTCAGAGACATCAAGAAATAACG
CCGGAACATTAGTGCAGGCAGCTTCCACAGCAATGGCATCCTGGTCATCCAGCGGATAGTTAATGATCAG
CCCACTGACGCGTTGCGCGAGAAGATTGTGCACCGCCGCTTTACAGGCTTCGACGCCGCTTCGTTCTACC
ATCGACACCACCACGCTGGCACCCAGTTGATCGGCGCGAGATTTAATCGCCGCGACAATTTGCGACGGCG
CGTGCAGGGCCAGACTGGAGGTGGCAACGCCAATCAGCAACGACTGTTTGCCCGCCAGTTGTTGTGCCAC
GCGGTTGGGAATGTAATTCAGCTCCGCCATCGCCGCTTCCACTTTTTCCCGCGTTTTCGCAGAAACGTGG
CTGGCCTGGTTCACCACGCGGGAAACGGTCTGATAAGAGACACCGGCATACTCTGCGACATCGTATAACG
TTACTGGTTTCACATTCACCACCCTGAATTGACTCTCTTCCGGGCGCTATCATGCCATACCGCGAAAGGT
TTTGCGCCATTCGATGGTGTCGGAATTTATGCGGTGTGAAATACCGCACAGATGCGTAAGGAGAAAATAC
CGCATCAGGCGCTCTTCCGCTTCCTCGCTCACTGACTCGCTGCGCTCGGTCGTTCGGCTGCGGCGAGCGG
TATCAGCTCACTCAAAGGCGGTAATACGGTTATCCACAGAATCAGGGGATAACGCAGGAAAGAACATGTG
AGCAAAAGGCCAGCAAAAGGCCAGGAACCGTAAAAAGGCCGCGTTGCTGGCGTTTTTCCATAGGCTCCGC
CCCCCTGACGAGCATCACAAAAATCGACGCTCAAGTCAGAGGTGGCGAAACCCGACAGGACTATAAAGAT
ACCAGGCGTTTCCCCCTGGAAGCTCCCTCGTGCGCTCTCCTGTTCCGACCCTGCCGCTTACCGGATACCT
GTCCGCCTTTCTCCCTTCGGGAAGCGTGGCGCTTTCTCATAGCTCACGCTGTAGGTATCTCAGTTCGGTG
TAGGTCGTTCGCTCCAAGCTGGGCTGTGTGCACGAACCCCCCGTTCAGCCCGACCGCTGCGCCTTATCCG
GTAACTATCGTCTTGAGTCCAACCCGGTAAGACACGACTTATCGCCACTGGCAGCAGCCACTGGTAACAG
GATTAGCAGAGCGAGGTATGTAGGCGGTGCTACAGAGTTCTTGAAGTGGTGGCCTAACTACGGCTACACT
AGAAGGACAGTATTTGGTATCTGCGCTCTGCTGAAGCCAGTTACCTTCGGAAAAAGAGTTGGTAGCTCTT
GATCCGGCAAACAAACCACCGCTGGTAGCGGTGGTTTTTTTGTTTGCAAGCAGCAGATTACGCGCAGAAA
AAAAGGATCTCAAGAAGATCCTTTGATCTTTTCTACGGGGTCTGACGCTCAGTGGAACGAAAACTCACGT
TAAGGGATTTTGGTCATGAGATTATCAAAAAGGATCTTCACCTAGATCCTTTTAAATTAAAAATGAAGTT
TTAAATCAATCTAAAGTATATATGAGTAAACTTGGTCTGACAGTTACCAATGCTTAATCAGTGAGGCACC
TATCTCAGCGATCTGTCTATTTCGTTCATCCATAGTTGCCTGACTCCCCGTCGTGTAGATAACTACGATA
CGGGAGGGCTTACCATCTGGCCCCAGTGCTGCAATGATACCGCGAGACCCACGCTCACCGGCTCCAGATT
TATCAGCAATAAACCAGCCAGCCGGAAGGGCCGAGCGCAGAAGTGGTCCTGCAACTTTATCCGCCTCCAT
CCAGTCTATTAATTGTTGCCGGGAAGCTAGAGTAAGTAGTTCGCCAGTTAATAGTTTGCGCAACGTTGTT
GCCATTGCTGCAGGCATCGTGGTGTCACGCTCGTCGTTTGGTATGGCTTCATTCAGCTCCGGTTCCCAAC
GATCAAGGCGAGTTACATGATCCCCCATGTTGTGCAAAAAAGCGGTTAGCTCCTTCGGTCCTCCGATCGT
TGTCAGAAGTAAGTTGGCCGCAGTGTTATCACTCATGGTTATGGCAGCACTGCATAATTCTCTTACTGTC
ATGCCATCCGTAAGATGCTTTTCTGTGACTGGTGAGTACTCAACCAAGTCATTCTGAGAATAGTGTATGC
GGCGACCGAGTTGCTCTTGCCCGGCGTCAACACGGGATAATACCGCGCCACATAGCAGAACTTTAAAAGT
GCTCATCATTGGAAAACGTTCTTCGGGGCGAAAACTCTCAAGGATCTTACCGCTGTTGAGATCCAGTTCG
ATGTAACCCACTCGTGCACCCAACTGATCTTCAGCATCTTTTACTTTCACCAGCGTTTCTGGGTGAGCAA
AAACAGGAAGGCAAAATGCCGCAAAAAAGGGAATAAGGGCGACACGGAAATGTTGAATACTCATACTCTT
CCTTTTTCAATATTATTGAAGCATTTATCAGGGTTATTGTCTCATGAGCGGATACATATTTGAATGTATT
TAGAAAAATAAACAAATAGGGGTTCCGCGCACATTTCCCCGAAAAGTGCCACCTGACGTCTAAGAAACCA
TTATTATCATGACATTAACCTATAAAAATAGGCGTATCACGAGGCCCTTTCGTCTTCAAGAATTATACAC
TCCGCTATCGCTACGTGACTGGGTCATGGCTGCGCCCCGACACCCGCCAACACCCGCTGACGCGCCCTGA
CGGGCTTGTCTGCTCCCGGCATCCGCTTACAGACAAGCTGTGACCGTCTCCGGGAGCTGCATGTGTCAGA
GGTTTTCACCGTCATCACCGAAACGCGCGAGGCAGATCGTCAGTCAGTCACGATGCGGCCGCTCAATGGT
ATCCATTTGTAAAGGCCGTTGCAATCAAAGGTCCAGCTATGCCGTGGCCGAAGCCCGAGCCCGGCTGTGG
GCTGGCCGCACTTATGTAATTCCCCACTCCGGAGTCCTGGCTGGCAGGGCCGTAGAGATCGGCGACAGGT
CCTGGGCTGTTGGCCCCCGGGAAGCCTCCGGGCCGCGCCGGGTTGGAGCCTGATCCTCTTGCTGCCGCCA
CCGCCGCTGCTGCCACTGGTCCATAAGCCGCTGCTGGGAAGCCTGGGAACTGATAGCCATAGCTTGGAGC
AAATCCGGGGTAGCCACGGCCATAGGTCGCCACGAAGTTGGGATATCCCAGCATCCCCATGCCAAGCATG
AACGCGTCCATGGTGTAAGGCAGTCCCCGGGCCCGGCCTCTTGTCCCAGGTGGGAACATGACTTCTTTCG
GCTGAGCTTTCTTACATTCTACCATTTTATTATTGATTTCATGGAAATGAATCTCACAGACTTTCTCCAC
AACATCTTCATTCTCAAAAGTGACAAAGCCAAACCCTCTGTGCCTGTTGGTAGTTTTATCAAACATCAGC
ATTGCATCTTCCACCTTGCCAAACTGCTCGAAATATTGCTTTACATCTTCCACTACTGTGTTCGCAGATA
ACCCGCCTACAAATATTTTCTTTGTTCTTGTGACCATCTTGGGTTGCGCTCGACGAGGAAATGCAACTTT
GGGGTCAATCGTCTTGGAATCTAACTCATGGTGGGGCTGACCTAATACTTTATCTACACTTGCTGGGTCT
GCGAACGTGACGAAACCGAAGCCTCTGGAGCGTTTCGTAGTGGGATCTCTCATGACCATACATTCTCTAA
TTTCTCCAAATTTGCTAAAATAGTCTCTAAGGCTATCTGGTGAGGTCTGCCAGCTCAGTCCACCGATAAA
CATTTTACCGGGGTCGTGCTGGGAGTCGTTGGCGCTGCCCGAGGTGCCTTGGCTCCCATTTGCCTCCATG
GATCCCGGTTCACGCTGACCCTGCGGGTGGTGTTCCAGACGAGCACGCAGCTGTTCCAGTTCACCAGCCA
GACCTTCAACAACGTGACCACCACGCCAACCGGTGGTTTTTTCGTCCATTAATCCCAGGGGCCCCTGGAA
CAGAACTTCCAGATCCGATTTTGGAGGATGGTCGCCACCACCAAACGTGGCTTGCCAGCCCTGCAAAGGC
CATGCTATATACTTGCTGGATTTCAAGTACTTATCAATTTGTGGGATAGCTTCAATACGTTTTTTAAAAC
AAACTAATTTTGGGAACGCATCCAGGCACATTGGGTCCATGTATAAAACAACATCAAGAGCGTCATACAA
CATGAAGTCAGGATGGGTTACATGATCACCATTTAAATATGTTTTATGACATAAACGATCTTCGAACATT
TTCAGCATTTCAGGTAGCTTGCTAAGAAAATCAACTTTGAGAGTTTCAAAGTCTTTACTATATGCAATTC
TCGAAACACCGTATCTAATATCCAAAACCGCTCCTTCAAGCATTGAAATCTCTGCACGCTCTTTTGGACA
ACCACCCAACATGTTGTGCTTGTCAGCTATATAACGTATGATGGCCAT
Features (pLannotate 1.2.2; 17 found; start..end, strand, type, name):
    227..243     -  protein_bind   lac operator: The lac repressor binds to the lac operator to inhibit transcription in E. coli. This inhibition can be relieved by adding lactose or isopropyl-β-D-thiogalactopyranoside (IPTG). lac repressor encoded by lacI
    251..279     -  promoter       tac promoter: strong E. coli promoter; hybrid between the trp and lac UV5 promoters
    355..471     +  CDS            yciV (fragment): RNAAM_ECOLI - Also known as trpH From Escherichia coli (strain K12).
    735..908     -  CDS            lacZα: LacZα fragment of β-galactosidase; lacZ fragment
    928..944     -  protein_bind   lac operator: The lac repressor binds to the lac operator to inhibit transcription in E. coli. This inhibition can be relieved by adding lactose or isopropyl-β-D-thiogalactopyranoside (IPTG). lac repressor encoded by lacI
    952..982     -  promoter       lac promoter: promoter for the E. coli lac operon
    997..1018    -  protein_bind   CAP binding site: CAP binding activates transcription in the presence of cAMP. E. coli catabolite activator protein
   1031..2113    -  CDS            lacI: lac repressor; lacI; The lac repressor binds to the lac operator to inhibit transcription in E. coli. This inhibition can be relieved by adding lactose or isopropyl-β-D-thiogalactopyranoside (IPTG).
   2114..2191    -  promoter       lacI promoter: lacI
   2198..2249    +  misc_feature   bom (fragment): basis of mobility region from pBR322
   2435..3023    -  rep_origin     ori: high-copy-number ColE1/pMB1/pBR322/pUC origin of replication
   3194..4054    -  CDS            AmpR: β-lactamase; bla; confers resistance to ampicillin, carbenicillin, and related antibiotics
   4055..4159    -  promoter       AmpR promoter: bla
   4264..4304    -  misc_feature   bom (fragment): basis of mobility region from pBR322
   4406..4445    -  CDS            rop (fragment): Rop protein, which maintains plasmids at low copy number; rop
   4476..5459    -  CDS            MSI2: MSI2H_HUMAN - Experimental evidence at protein level: Swiss-Prot protein existence level 1. RNA binding protein that regulates the expression of target mRNAs at the translation level. May play a role in the proliferation and maintenance of stem cells in the central nervous system (By similarity). From Homo sapiens (Human).
   5619..204     -  CDS            GST26_SCHJA (across the origin): Experimental evidence at protein level: Swiss-Prot protein existence level 1. GST isoenzymes appear to play a central role in the parasite detoxification system. Other functions are also suspected including a role in increasing the solubility of haematin in the parasite gut. From Schistosoma japonicum (Blood fluke).
