[The description below was written by a language model from this plasmid's Addgene catalogue record and pLannotate feature annotations shown in this document.]
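Description:
MSI2_2xRRM_pGEX is a bacterial expression plasmid built on the pGEX-6P-1 backbone for producing recombinant human Musashi-2 (MSI2) in E. coli. It totals 6,068 bp and is propagated through a ColE1/pMB1-type origin of replication, with selection by ampicillin via the β-lactamase gene (AmpR) and its own promoter. Fragments of the pBR322 bom and rop regions are also annotated, along with a residual lacZα segment carrying its lac promoter, operator and CAP site, all typical remnants of the pGEX lineage.

The expression cassette is driven by the tac promoter, a strong hybrid trp/lac promoter, followed by a lac operator. The plasmid also carries lacI under its own promoter, so the repressor keeps the cassette off until it is induced with IPTG. Downstream of the promoter lies the Schistosoma japonicum glutathione S-transferase (GST) coding sequence, followed by a gap of roughly 160 bp that is not annotated in the feature table, and then the MSI2 coding region of about 985 bp, which was inserted between retained BamHI and NotI sites. The catalogue lists both GST and a streptavidin-binding peptide (SBP) as N-terminal tags. The SBP tag presumably lies in the unannotated interval between GST and MSI2, though the feature table does not confirm this.

The name points to the tandem pair of RNA recognition motifs in MSI2, although the record does not define the exact protein boundaries. The stated purpose is recombinant expression of MSI2 with a dual-affinity tag, which allows capture on glutathione or streptavidin resins. The associated study examines RNA selectivity mediated by tandem RNA-binding domains.
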