Addgene plasmid #228800: MSI2_2xRRM_pGEX
Purpose: Recombinant expression of MSI2 with dual-affinity tag
Depositing lab: Daniel Dominguez. Depositing organization: University of North Carolina at Chapel Hill. Publication: Dissecting RNA selectivity mediated by tandem RNA-binding domains. Harris SE, Hu Y, Bridges K, Cavazos FF Jr, Martyr JG, Guzman BB, Murn J, Aleman MM, Dominguez D. J Biol Chem. 2025 May;301(5):108435. doi: 10.1016/j.jbc.2025.108435. Epub 2025 Mar 20. PubMed 40120682.
Backbone
  Vector backbone: pGEX-6P-1
  Backbone size w/o insert (bp): 5084
  Total vector size (bp): 6068
  Vector type: Bacterial Expression
Growth in bacteria
  Bacterial resistance: Ampicillin, 100 μg/mL
  Growth temperature: 37°C
  Growth strain: DH5alpha
  Copy number: Unknown
Gene/Insert
  Gene/Insert name: Musashi-2 (alt name: MSI2)
  Species: H. sapiens (human)
  Insert size (bp): 986
  GenBank ID: NM_138962.3
  Entrez Gene: MSI2 (a.k.a. MSI2H)
  Tag / fusion protein: GST (N terminal on insert); SBP (N terminal on insert)
  Cloning method: Restriction Enzyme; 5′ cloning site BamHI (not destroyed); 3′ cloning site NotI (not destroyed)
  Sequencing primers: 5′ GGGCTGGCAAGCCACGTTTGGTG; 3′ CCGGGAGCTGCATGTGTCAGAGG
Terms and licenses: Academic/Nonprofit Terms; Industry Terms: Not Available to Industry
Depositor comments: Please visit https://doi.org/10.1101/2024.10.17.618930 for bioRxiv preprint.
How to cite: MSI2_2xRRM_pGEX was a gift from Daniel Dominguez (Addgene plasmid # 228800 ; http://n2t.net/addgene:228800 ; RRID:Addgene_228800)
